Addgene plasmid #214362: pcDNA3.1-Hyg-BFP-P2A-otPKR-SL
Purpose: Expression of the Blue Fluorescent Protein - P2A - short length protein kinase R from chinook salmon
Depositing lab: Bertrand Collet. Depositing organization: INRAE Jouy-en-Josas.
Backbone
  Vector backbone: pcDNA3.1-(-)-Hyg
  Vector type: Mammalian Expression
  Selectable markers: Hygromycin
Growth in bacteria
  Bacterial resistance: Ampicillin, 100 μg/mL
  Growth temperature: 37°C
  Growth strain: DH5alpha
  Copy number: High Copy
Gene/Insert
  Gene/Insert name: BFP-P2A-otPKRSL
  Species: Aequorea victoria, Oncorhynchus tshawytscha
  Promoter: CMV
  Cloning method: Restriction Enzyme; 5′ cloning site EcoRV (destroyed during cloning); 3′ cloning site HindIII (not destroyed)
  Sequencing primers: 5′ GGCTAACTAGAGAACCCACTG; 3′ GGCAACTAGAAGGCACAGTC
Terms and licenses: Academic/Nonprofit Terms; Industry Terms: Not Available to Industry
How to cite: pcDNA3.1-Hyg-BFP-P2A-otPKR-SL was a gift from Bertrand Collet (Addgene plasmid # 214362 ; http://n2t.net/addgene:214362 ; RRID:Addgene_214362)
