[The description below was written by a language model from this plasmid's Addgene catalogue record and pLannotate feature annotations shown in this document.]
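Description:
pcDNA3.1-Hyg-BFP-P2A-otPKR-SL is a mammalian expression plasmid of about 6.8 kb built on the pcDNA3.1(-)-Hyg backbone. It is maintained in E. coli through a high-copy ColE1/pUC-type origin and an ampicillin resistance gene (β-lactamase with its own promoter), and it also carries an f1 phage origin. For selection in transfected eukaryotic cells, an SV40 enhancer/early promoter drives a hygromycin phosphotransferase gene terminated by the SV40 polyadenylation signal, allowing stable lines to be derived. A few short annotated fragments (bom, lac promoter/operator region, lacI, ble, and an HIV-1 LTR match just after the CMV promoter) appear to be backbone remnants or partial matches, not functional parts.

The payload is a single open reading frame transcribed from the human CMV immediate-early enhancer/promoter and terminated by the bovine growth hormone polyadenylation signal. A T7 promoter lies upstream of the insert. The cassette encodes a blue fluorescent protein, followed by a P2A ribosomal-skipping peptide and a short-length form of protein kinase R (PKR) from chinook salmon (Oncorhynchus tshawytscha). Because P2A causes the two proteins to be released separately from one transcript, blue fluorescence marks the cells that co-express the untagged kinase. The feature table annotates only the fluorescent protein. The P2A and PKR portions are not annotated and presumably occupy the roughly 560 nt between the reporter and the poly(A) signal. The catalogue entry lists Aequorea victoria as a source species, whereas the annotation identifies the reporter as TagBFP, which derives from Entacmaea quadricolor. The record states no application beyond expression of the two proteins.
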