Features (pLannotate 1.2.2; 20 found; start..end, strand, type, name):
     49..101     -  misc_feature   bom (fragment): basis of mobility region from pBR322
    256..635     +  enhancer       CMV enhancer: human cytomegalovirus immediate early enhancer
    636..839     +  promoter       CMV promoter: human cytomegalovirus (CMV) immediate early promoter
    835..868     +  LTR            5' LTR (truncated) (fragment): truncated 5' long terminal repeat (LTR) from HIV-1
    884..902     +  promoter       T7 promoter: promoter for bacteriophage T7 RNA polymerase
    948..1637    +  CDS            TagBFP: TagBFP is a basic (constitutively fluorescent) blue fluorescent protein published in 2008, derived from Entacmaea quadricolor. It is reported to be a very rapidly-maturing monomer with very low acid sensitivity.
   2203..2427    +  polyA_signal   bGH poly(A) signal: bovine growth hormone polyadenylation signal
   2431..2452    +  promoter       SV40 promoter (fragment): SV40 enhancer and early promoter
   2473..2901    +  rep_origin     f1 ori (sequence partly withheld): f1 bacteriophage origin of replication; arrow indicates direction of (+) strand synthesis
   2915..3244    +  promoter       SV40 promoter: SV40 enhancer and early promoter
   3293..4318    +  CDS            HygR: aminoglycoside phosphotransferase from E. coli; aph(4)-Ia; confers resistance to hygromycin
   4328..4453    +  CDS            ble (fragment): BLE_KLEPN - Experimental evidence at protein level: Swiss-Prot protein existence level 1. Binding protein with a strong affinity to the bleomycin family of antibiotics. Binds to CL990; an antimitotic-antibiotic compound. From Klebsiella pneumoniae.
   4448..4569    +  polyA_signal   SV40 poly(A) signal: SV40 polyadenylation signal
   4642..4658    -  protein_bind   lac operator: The lac repressor binds to the lac operator to inhibit transcription in E. coli. This inhibition can be relieved by adding lactose or isopropyl-β-D-thiogalactopyranoside (IPTG). lac repressor encoded by lacI
   4666..4696    -  promoter       lac promoter: promoter for the E. coli lac operon
   4711..4732    -  protein_bind   CAP binding site: CAP binding activates transcription in the presence of cAMP. E. coli catabolite activator protein
   4745..4837    -  CDS            lacI (fragment): lac repressor; lacI; The lac repressor binds to the lac operator to inhibit transcription in E. coli. This inhibition can be relieved by adding lactose or isopropyl-β-D-thiogalactopyranoside (IPTG).
   5020..5608    -  rep_origin     ori: high-copy-number ColE1/pMB1/pBR322/pUC origin of replication
   5779..6639    -  CDS            AmpR: β-lactamase; bla; confers resistance to ampicillin, carbenicillin, and related antibiotics
   6640..6744    -  promoter       AmpR promoter: bla
>Addgene plasmid #214362 | pcDNA3.1-Hyg-BFP-P2A-otPKR-SL | addgene full sequence | sequence record 423966 | Addgene NGS Result
CGAAAAGTGCCACCTGACGTCGACGGATCGGGAGATCTCCCGATCCCCTATGGTGCACTCTCAGTACAAT
CTGCTCTGATGCCGCATAGTTAAGCCAGTATCTGCTCCCTGCTTGTGTGTTGGAGGTCGCTGAGTAGTGC
GCGAGCAAAATTTAAGCTACAACAAGGCAAGGCTTGACCGACAATTGCATGAAGAATCTGCTTAGGGTTA
GGCGTTTTGCGCTGCTTCGCGATGTACGGGCCAGATATACGCGTTGACATTGATTATTGACTAGTTATTA
ATAGTAATCAATTACGGGGTCATTAGTTCATAGCCCATATATGGAGTTCCGCGTTACATAACTTACGGTA
AATGGCCCGCCTGGCTGACCGCCCAACGACCCCCGCCCATTGACGTCAATAATGACGTATGTTCCCATAG
TAACGCCAATAGGGACTTTCCATTGACGTCAATGGGTGGAGTATTTACGGTAAACTGCCCACTTGGCAGT
ACATCAAGTGTATCATATGCCAAGTACGCCCCCTATTGACGTCAATGACGGTAAATGGCCCGCCTGGCAT
TATGCCCAGTACATGACCTTATGGGACTTTCCTACTTGGCAGTACATCTACGTATTAGTCATCGCTATTA
CCATGGTGATGCGGTTTTGGCAGTACATCAATGGGCGTGGATAGCGGTTTGACTCACGGGGATTTCCAAG
TCTCCACCCCATTGACGTCAATGGGAGTTTGTTTTGGCACCAAAATCAACGGGACTTTCCAAAATGTCGT
AACAACTCCGCCCCATTGACGCAAATGGGCGGTAGGCGTGTACGGTGGGAGGTCTATATAAGCAGAGCTC
TCTGGCTAACTAGAGAACCCACTGCTTACTGGCTTATCGAAATTAATACGACTCACTATAGGGAGACCCA
AGCTGGCTAGCGTTTAAACGGGCCCTCTAGACTCGAGATGAGCGAGCTGATTAAGGAGAACATGCACATG
AAGCTGTACATGGAGGGCACCGTGGACAACCATCACTTCAAGTGCACATCCGAGGGCGAAGGCAAGCCCT
ACGAGGGCACCCAGACCATGAGAATCAAGGTGGTCGAGGGCGGCCCTCTCCCCTTCGCCTTCGACATCCT
GGCTACTAGCTTCCTCTACGGCAGCAAGACCTTCATCAACCACACCCAGGGCATCCCCGACTTCTTCAAG
CAGTCCTTCCCTGAGGGCTTCACATGGGAGAGAGTCACCACATACGAAGACGGGGGCGTGCTGACCGCTA
CCCAGGACACCAGCCTCCAGGACGGCTGCCTCATCTACAACGTCAAGATCAGAGGGGTGAACTTCACATC
CAACGGCCCTGTGATGCAGAAGAAAACACTCGGCTGGGAGGCCTTCACCGAGACGCTGTACCCCGCTGAC
GGCGGCCTGGAAGGCAGAAACGACATGGCCCTGAAGCTCGTGGGCGGGAGCCATCTGATCGCAAACATCA
AGACCACATATAGATCCAAGAAACCCGCTAAGAACCTCAAGATGCCTGGCGTCTACTATGTGGACTACAG
ACTGGAAAGAATCAAGGAGGCCAACAACGAGACCTACGTCGAGCAGCACGAGGTGGCAGTGGCCAGATAC
TGCGACCTCCCTAGCAAACTGGGGCACGATGGAAGCGGAGCTACTAACTTCAGCCTGCTGAAGCAGGCTG
GAGACGTGGAGGAGAACCCTGGACCTATGGATTCCACAAACTACATCTCCATACTGTGCGAGTATGCTCA
GAGACAACGTCAGATCTCTGACATCAAGTTTGAGGAGGTTGGAACAGAAGGACCGGATCACCTGAAAACC
TTCACTCTGAGGGTGGTGATTAAAGGCCATGCCTATCCTAACGGGGTTGGAAAGAACAAGAAAGAGGCCA
AACAGAATGCTGCTAAACATGCTCTGGCTGGCATGCCTCCTGTCCGAGCAGTTGGCCGTCTGGGATGGAG
AAAGCAGAGGTCTGGAATGATGTCAGAAGCCAGAGTTTTCCTCCCCAGTTCAACACGCAGTTCAACTTAG
AGAACAAGGTGATAGAGTCGATGCTGTGTGCCAACCCAGAGGATAGACCAGATGCCAGGCAGCTGAAGAT
AAAACTGATTGAGTGTTCTTGTGTTCTGACCAGAGATCAAAACTTCCATCAAGACAACAGAACAGTCTAA
AAGCTTAAGTTTAAACCGCTGATCAGCCTCGACTGTGCCTTCTAGTTGCCAGCCATCTGTTGTTTGCCCC
TCCCCCGTGCCTTCCTTGACCCTGGAAGGTGCCACTCCCACTGTCCTTTCCTAATAAAATGAGGAAATTG
CATCGCATTGTCTGAGTAGGTGTCATTCTATTCTGGGGGGTGGGGTGGGGCAGGACAGCAAGGGGGAGGA
TTGGGAAGACAATAGCAGGCATGCTGGGGATGCGGTGGGCTCTATGGCTTCTGAGGCGGAAAGAACCAGC
TGGGGCTCTAGGGGGTATCCCC
[124 nt withheld, positions 2473-2596]
C
[91 nt withheld, positions 2598-2688]
A
[49 nt withheld, positions 2690-2738]
CCTTTGACGTTGGAGTCCACGTTCTTT
[37 nt withheld, positions 2766-2802]
ACCCTATCTCGGTCTATTCTTTTGATTTATAAGGGATTTTGCCGATTTCGGCCTATTGGTTAAAAAATGA
GCTGATTTAACAAAAATTTAACGCGAATTAATTCTGTGGAATGTGTGTCAGTTAGGGTGTGGAAAGTCCC
CAGGCTCCCCAGCAGGCAGAAGTATGCAAAGCATGCATCTCAATTAGTCAGCAACCAGGTGTGGAAAGTC
CCCAGGCTCCCCAGCAGGCAGAAGTATGCAAAGCATGCATCTCAATTAGTCAGCAACCATAGTCCCGCCC
CTAACTCCGCCCATCCCGCCCCTAACTCCGCCCAGTTCCGCCCATTCTCCGCCCCATGGCTGACTAATTT
TTTTTATTTATGCAGAGGCCGAGGCCGCCTCTGCCTCTGAGCTATTCCAGAAGTAGTGAGGAGGCTTTTT
TGGAGGCCTAGGCTTTTGCAAAAAGCTCCCGGGAGCTTGTATATCCATTTTCGGATCTGATCAGCACGTG
ATGAAAAAGCCTGAACTCACCGCGACGTCTGTCGAGAAGTTTCTGATCGAAAAGTTCGACAGCGTCTCCG
ACCTGATGCAGCTCTCGGAGGGCGAAGAATCTCGTGCTTTCAGCTTCGATGTAGGAGGGCGTGGATATGT
CCTGCGGGTAAATAGCTGCGCCGATGGTTTCTACAAAGATCGTTATGTTTATCGGCACTTTGCATCGGCC
GCGCTCCCGATTCCGGAAGTGCTTGACATTGGGGAATTCAGCGAGAGCCTGACCTATTGCATCTCCCGCC
GTGCACAGGGTGTCACGTTGCAAGACCTGCCTGAAACCGAACTGCCCGCTGTTCTGCAGCCGGTCGCGGA
GGCCATGGATGCGATCGCTGCGGCCGATCTTAGCCAGACGAGCGGGTTCGGCCCATTCGGACCGCAAGGA
ATCGGTCAATACACTACATGGCGTGATTTCATATGCGCGATTGCTGATCCCCATGTGTATCACTGGCAAA
CTGTGATGGACGACACCGTCAGTGCGTCCGTCGCGCAGGCTCTCGATGAGCTGATGCTTTGGGCCGAGGA
CTGCCCCGAAGTCCGGCACCTCGTGCACGCGGATTTCGGCTCCAACAATGTCCTGACGGACAATGGCCGC
ATAACAGCGGTCATTGACTGGAGCGAGGCGATGTTCGGGGATTCCCAATACGAGGTCGCCAACATCTTCT
TCTGGAGGCCGTGGTTGGCTTGTATGGAGCAGCAGACGCGCTACTTCGAGCGGAGGCATCCGGAGCTTGC
AGGATCGCCGCGGCTCCGGGCGTATATGCTCCGCATTGGTCTTGACCAACTCTATCAGAGCTTGGTTGAC
GGCAATTTCGATGATGCAGCTTGGGCGCAGGGTCGATGCGACGCAATCGTCCGATCCGGAGCCGGGACTG
TCGGGCGTACACAAATCGCCCGCAGAAGCGCGGCCGTCTGGACCGATGGCTGTGTAGAAGTACTCGCCGA
TAGTGGAAACCGACGCCCCAGCACTCGTCCGAGGGCAAAGGAATAGCACGTGCTACGAGATTTCGATTCC
ACCGCCGCCTTCTATGAAAGGTTGGGCTTCGGAATCGTTTTCCGGGACGCCGGCTGGATGATCCTCCAGC
GCGGGGATCTCATGCTGGAGTTCTTCGCCCACCCCAACTTGTTTATTGCAGCTTATAATGGTTACAAATA
AAGCAATAGCATCACAAATTTCACAAATAAAGCATTTTTTTCACTGCATTCTAGTTGTGGTTTGTCCAAA
CTCATCAATGTATCTTATCATGTCTGTATACCGTCGACCTCTAGCTAGAGCTTGGCGTAATCATGGTCAT
AGCTGTTTCCTGTGTGAAATTGTTATCCGCTCACAATTCCACACAACATACGAGCCGGAAGCATAAAGTG
TAAAGCCTGGGGTGCCTAATGAGTGAGCTAACTCACATTAATTGCGTTGCGCTCACTGCCCGCTTTCCAG
TCGGGAAACCTGTCGTGCCAGCTGCATTAATGAATCGGCCAACGCGCGGGGAGAGGCGGTTTGCGTATTG
GGCGCTCTTCCGCTTCCTCGCTCACTGACTCGCTGCGCTCGGTCGTTCGGCTGCGGCGAGCGGTATCAGC
TCACTCAAAGGCGGTAATACGGTTATCCACAGAATCAGGGGATAACGCAGGAAAGAACATGTGAGCAAAA
GGCCAGCAAAAGGCCAGGAACCGTAAAAAGGCCGCGTTGCTGGCGTTTTTCCATAGGCTCCGCCCCCCTG
ACGAGCATCACAAAAATCGACGCTCAAGTCAGAGGTGGCGAAACCCGACAGGACTATAAAGATACCAGGC
GTTTCCCCCTGGAAGCTCCCTCGTGCGCTCTCCTGTTCCGACCCTGCCGCTTACCGGATACCTGTCCGCC
TTTCTCCCTTCGGGAAGCGTGGCGCTTTCTCATAGCTCACGCTGTAGGTATCTCAGTTCGGTGTAGGTCG
TTCGCTCCAAGCTGGGCTGTGTGCACGAACCCCCCGTTCAGCCCGACCGCTGCGCCTTATCCGGTAACTA
TCGTCTTGAGTCCAACCCGGTAAGACACGACTTATCGCCACTGGCAGCAGCCACTGGTAACAGGATTAGC
AGAGCGAGGTATGTAGGCGGTGCTACAGAGTTCTTGAAGTGGTGGCCTAACTACGGCTACACTAGAAGAA
CAGTATTTGGTATCTGCGCTCTGCTGAAGCCAGTTACCTTCGGAAAAAGAGTTGGTAGCTCTTGATCCGG
CAAACAAACCACCGCTGGTAGCGGTGGTTTTTTTGTTTGCAAGCAGCAGATTACGCGCAGAAAAAAAGGA
TCTCAAGAAGATCCTTTGATCTTTTCTACGGGGTCTGACGCTCAGTGGAACGAAAACTCACGTTAAGGGA
TTTTGGTCATGAGATTATCAAAAAGGATCTTCACCTAGATCCTTTTAAATTAAAAATGAAGTTTTAAATC
AATCTAAAGTATATATGAGTAAACTTGGTCTGACAGTTACCAATGCTTAATCAGTGAGGCACCTATCTCA
GCGATCTGTCTATTTCGTTCATCCATAGTTGCCTGACTCCCCGTCGTGTAGATAACTACGATACGGGAGG
GCTTACCATCTGGCCCCAGTGCTGCAATGATACCGCGAGACCCACGCTCACCGGCTCCAGATTTATCAGC
AATAAACCAGCCAGCCGGAAGGGCCGAGCGCAGAAGTGGTCCTGCAACTTTATCCGCCTCCATCCAGTCT
ATTAATTGTTGCCGGGAAGCTAGAGTAAGTAGTTCGCCAGTTAATAGTTTGCGCAACGTTGTTGCCATTG
CTACAGGCATCGTGGTGTCACGCTCGTCGTTTGGTATGGCTTCATTCAGCTCCGGTTCCCAACGATCAAG
GCGAGTTACATGATCCCCCATGTTGTGCAAAAAAGCGGTTAGCTCCTTCGGTCCTCCGATCGTTGTCAGA
AGTAAGTTGGCCGCAGTGTTATCACTCATGGTTATGGCAGCACTGCATAATTCTCTTACTGTCATGCCAT
CCGTAAGATGCTTTTCTGTGACTGGTGAGTACTCAACCAAGTCATTCTGAGAATAGTGTATGCGGCGACC
GAGTTGCTCTTGCCCGGCGTCAATACGGGATAATACCGCGCCACATAGCAGAACTTTAAAAGTGCTCATC
ATTGGAAAACGTTCTTCGGGGCGAAAACTCTCAAGGATCTTACCGCTGTTGAGATCCAGTTCGATGTAAC
CCACTCGTGCACCCAACTGATCTTCAGCATCTTTTACTTTCACCAGCGTTTCTGGGTGAGCAAAAACAGG
AAGGCAAAATGCCGCAAAAAAGGGAATAAGGGCGACACGGAAATGTTGAATACTCATACTCTTCCTTTTT
CAATATTATTGAAGCATTTATCAGGGTTATTGTCTCATGAGCGGATACATATTTGAATGTATTTAGAAAA
ATAAACAAATAGGGGTTCCGCGCACATTTCCC
